Addgene plasmid #191677: pICH-roGFP2-ORP1
Purpose: Ti plasmid pICH86988 harbouring roGFP2-ORP1 for peroxide detection in plant cells.
Depositing lab: Philip Mullineaux. Depositing organization: University of Essex. Publication: A novel glutathione peroxidase-based biosensor disentangles differential subcellular accumulation of H2O2 and lipid hydroperoxides. Exposito-Rodriguez M, Reeder B, Brooke GN, Hough MA, Laissue PP, Mullineaux PM. bioRxiv 2024.01.18.576236 10.1101/2024.01.18.576236.
Backbone
  Vector backbone: pICH86988
  Backbone manufacturer: Golden Gate Addgene number #48076
  Backbone size w/o insert (bp): 9078
  Total vector size (bp): 9797
  Vector type: Plant Expression ; Binary Agrobacterium Ti plasmid
  Selectable markers: kanamycin
Growth in bacteria
  Bacterial resistance: Kanamycin, 50 μg/mL
  Growth temperature: 37°C
  Growth strain: DH5alpha
  Copy number: High Copy
Gene/Insert
  Gene/Insert name: redox(ro)GFP2-ORP1
  Species: S. cerevisiae (budding yeast), Synthetic
  Insert size (bp): 1311
  GenBank ID: D6VVW8
  Promoter: CaMV 35S
  Cloning method: Restriction Enzyme; 5′ cloning site Bsa1 (destroyed during cloning); 3′ cloning site Bsa1 (destroyed during cloning)
  Sequencing primers: 5′ unknown; 3′ unknown
Terms and licenses: Academic/Nonprofit Terms; Industry Terms: Not Available to Industry
Depositor comments: While versions of this fusion exists elswhere, ours was synthesised de novo. Please visit https://doi.org/10.1101/2024.01.18.576236 for bioRxiv preprint.
How to cite: pICH-roGFP2-ORP1 was a gift from Philip Mullineaux (Addgene plasmid # 191677 ; http://n2t.net/addgene:191677 ; RRID:Addgene_191677)
