[The description below was written by a language model from this plasmid's Addgene catalogue record and pLannotate feature annotations shown in this document.]
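Description:
pICH-roGFP2-ORP1 is a binary Agrobacterium T-DNA vector for plant expression, built on the Golden Gate-compatible backbone pICH86988, that carries a genetically encoded peroxide sensor. The backbone combines a high-copy ColE1/pUC-type origin for propagation in E. coli with the pVS1 replication and stability functions (oriV, RepA, StaA) that maintain the plasmid in Agrobacterium. A bacterial aminoglycoside phosphotransferase gene provides kanamycin selection. Nopaline-type left and right border repeats delimit the region transferred into plant cells. Within it, a NOS promoter–nptII–NOS terminator cassette gives kanamycin resistance as the plant selectable marker.

The payload is a de novo synthesised roGFP2-ORP1 fusion of about 1.3 kb, inserted by BsaI cloning that destroyed both sites. Expression is driven by the strong constitutive CaMV 35S promoter, followed by the TMV Ω leader as a translational enhancer, and is terminated by the octopine synthase terminator. The automated annotation labels the fluorescent protein as EGFP, which corresponds to the redox-sensitive roGFP2 variant named in the record. It is followed by a short segment, probably a linker (matched only as a small fragment of an unrelated protein), and then by yeast HYR1/GPX3, the thiol peroxidase also known as Orp1. The CaMV coding fragment annotated upstream of the promoter is probably extended 35S promoter sequence rather than an expressed gene.

In sensors of this type, oxidation of Orp1 by hydrogen peroxide is relayed to the engineered cysteine pair in roGFP2, which shifts its excitation properties and allows ratiometric readout. The construct is intended for Agrobacterium-mediated expression to detect peroxide in plant cells. The record annotates no subcellular targeting signal.
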