Features (pLannotate 1.2.2; 20 found; start..end, strand, type, name):
    118..142     +  misc_feature   RB T-DNA repeat: right border repeat from nopaline C58 T-DNA
    265..853     -  rep_origin     ori: high-copy-number ColE1/pMB1/pBR322/pUC origin of replication
   1024..1818    -  CDS            KanR: aminoglycoside phosphotransferase; aphA-3; confers resistance to kanamycin
   1819..1923    -  promoter       AmpR promoter: bla
   1940..2000    -  rep_origin     oriV (fragment): incP origin of replication
   2206..2400    -  rep_origin     pVS1 oriV: origin of replication for the Pseudomonas plasmid pVS1 (Heeb et al., 2000)
   2466..3539    -  CDS            pVS1 RepA: replication protein from the Pseudomonas plasmid pVS1 (Heeb et al., 2000)
   3968..4597    -  CDS            pVS1 StaA: stability protein from the Pseudomonas plasmid pVS1 (Heeb et al., 2000)
   4861..4885    +  misc_feature   LB T-DNA repeat: left border repeat from nopaline C58 T-DNA
   5095..5278    +  promoter       NOS promoter: nopaline synthase promoter NOS promoter
   5299..6090    +  CDS            neo: KKA2_KLEPN - Also known as kan, nptII. Experimental evidence at protein level: Swiss-Prot protein existence level 1. Resistance to kanamycin, neomycin, paromomycin, ribostamycin, butirosin and gentamicin B. From Klebsiella pneumoniae.
   6119..6371    +  terminator     NOS terminator: nopaline synthase terminator and poly(A) signal
   6397..7203    +  CDS            IBMP_CAMVB (fragment): Experimental evidence at protein level: Swiss-Prot protein existence level 1. Enhances the ribosomal termination-reinitiation event leading to the translation of major open reading frames on the polycistronic viral RNAs. From Cauliflower mosaic virus (strain Bari 1) (CaMV).
   7387..7732    +  promoter       CaMV 35S promoter: strong constitutive promoter from cauliflower mosaic virus
   7684..7730    +  promoter       minimal CaMV 35S promoter: minimal 35S promoter from cauliflower mosaic virus
   7761..7814    +  misc_feature   TMV Ω: translational enhancer from the tobacco mosaic virus 5'-leader sequence (Gallie et al., 1988)
   7823..8539    +  CDS            EGFP: EGFP is a basic (constitutively fluorescent) green fluorescent protein published in 1996, derived from Aequorea victoria. It is reported to be a rapidly-maturing weak dimer with moderate acid sensitivity.
   8585..8610    +  CDS            FAPα2 (fragment): fluorogen-activating protein composed of a dimer of the L5-MG single-chain antibody fragment (Szent-Gyorgyi et al., 2008) binds malachite green derivatives to produce red fluorescence
   8645..9130    +  CDS            HYR1: GPX3_YEAST - Also known as GPX3 From Saccharomyces cerevisiae (strain ATCC 204508 / S288c) (Baker's yeast).
   9141..55      +  terminator     OCS terminator (across the origin): octopine synthase terminator
>Addgene plasmid #191677 | pICH-roGFP2-ORP1 | addgene full sequence | sequence record 377990 | Addgene NGS Result
AAATCGTTGGGCGGGTCCAGGGCGAATTTTGCGACAACATGTCGAGGCTCAGCAGGACCGCTACTAGAGG
ATGCACATGTGACCGAGGGACACGAAGTGGTTTAAACTATCAGTGTTTGACAGGATATATTGGCGGGTAA
ACCTAAGAGAAAAGAGCGTTTATTAGAATAATCGGATATTTAAAAGGGCGTGAAAAGGTTTATCCGTTCG
TCCATTTGTATGTGCCAACCACAGGAACCGTAAAAAGGCCGCGTTGCTGGCGTTTTTCCATAGGCTCCGC
CCCCCTGACGAGCATCACAAAAATCGACGCTCAAGTCAGAGGTGGCGAAACCCGACAGGACTATAAAGAT
ACCAGGCGTTTCCCCCTGGAAGCTCCCTCGTGCGCTCTCCTGTTCCGACCCTGCCGCTTACCGGATACCT
GTCCGCCTTTCTCCCTTCGGGAAGCGTGGCGCTTTCTCATAGCTCACGCTGTAGGTATCTCAGTTCGGTG
TAGGTCGTTCGCTCCAAGCTGGGCTGTGTGCACGAACCCCCCGTTCAGCCCGACCGCTGCGCCTTATCCG
GTAACTATCGTCTTGAGTCCAACCCGGTAAGACACGACTTATCGCCACTGGCAGCAGCCACTGGTAACAG
GATTAGCAGAGCGAGGTATGTAGGCGGTGCTACAGAGTTCTTGAAGTGGTGGCCTAACTACGGCTACACT
AGAAGGACAGTATTTGGTATCTGCGCTCTGCTGAAGCCAGTTACCTTCGGAAAAAGAGTTGGTAGCTCTT
GATCCGGCAAACAAACCACCGCTGGTAGCGGTGGTTTTTTTGTTTGCAAGCAGCAGATTACGCGCAGAAA
AAAAGGATCTCAAGAAGATCCTTTGATCTTTTCTACGGGGTCTGACGCTCAGTGGAACGAAAACTCACGT
TAAGGGATTTTGGTCATGAGATTATCAAAAAGGATCTTCACCTAGATCCTTTTAAATTAAAAATGAAGTT
TTAAATCAATCTAAAGTATATATGAGTAAACTTGGTCTGACAGCTAAAACAATTCATCCAGTAAAATATA
ATATTTTATTTTCTCCCAATCAGGCTTGATCCCCAGTAAGTCAAAAAATAGCTCGACATACTGTTCTTCC
CCGATATCCTCCCTGATCGACCGGACGCAGAAGGCAATGTCATACCACTTGTCCGCCCTGCCGCTTCTCC
CAAGATCAATAAAGCCACTTACTTTGCCATCTTTCACAAAGATGTTGCTGTCTCCCAGGTCGCCGTGGGA
AAAGACAAGTTCCTCTTCGGGCTTTTCCGTCTTTAAAAAATCATACAGCTCGCGCGGATCTTTAAATGGA
GTGTCCTCTTCCCAGTTTTCGCAATCCACATCGGCCAGATCGTTATTCAGTAAGTAATCCAATTCGGCTA
AGCGGCTGTCTAAGCTATTCGTATAGGGACAATCCGATATGTCGATGGAGTGAAAGAGCCTGATGCACTC
CGCATACAGCTCGATAATCTTTTCAGGGCTTTGTTCATCTTCATACTCTTCCGAGCAAAGGACGCCATCG
GCCTCACTCATGAGCAGATTGCTCCAGCCATCATGCCGTTCAAAGTGCAGGACCTTTGGAACAGGCAGCT
TTCCTTCCAGCCATAGCATCATGTCCTTTTCCCGTTCCACATCATAGGTGGTCCCTTTATACCGGCTGTC
CGTCATTTTTAAATATAGGTTTTCATTTTCTCCCACCAGCTTATATACCTTAGCAGGAGACATTCCTTCC
GTATCTTTTGCGCAGCGGTATTTTTCGATCAGTTTTTTCAATTCCGGTGATATTCTCATTTTAGCCATAC
TCTTCCTTTTTCAATATTATTGAAGCATTTATCAAGGTTATTGTCTCATGAGCGGATACATATTTGAATG
TATTTAGAAAAATAAACAAATAGGGGTTCCGCGCACGAATTGGCCAGCGCTGCCATTTTTGGGGTGAGGC
CGTTCGCGGCCGAGGGGCGCAGCCCCTGGGGGGATGGGAGCTCGGTGCCTTGATGTGGGCGCCGGCGGTC
GAGTGGCGACGGCGCGGCTTGTCCGCGCCCTGGTAGATTGCCTGGCCGTAGGCCAGCCATTTTTGAGCGG
CCAGCGGCCGCGATAGGCCGACGCGAAGCGGCGGGGCGTAGGGAGCGCAGCGACCGAAGGGTAGGCGCTT
TTTGCAGCTCTTCGGCTGTGCGCTGGCCAGACAGTTATGCACAGGCCAGGCGGGTTTTAAGAGTTTTAAT
AAGTTTTAAAGAGTTTTAGGCGGAAAAATCGCCTTTTTTCTCTTTTATATCAGTCACTTACATGTGTGAC
CGGTTCCCAATGTACGGCTTTGGGTTCCCAATGTACGGGTTCCGGTTCCCAATGTACGGCTTTGGGTTCC
CAATGTACGTGCTATCCACAGGAAAGAAGCTTTTTCGACCTTTTTCCCCTGCTAGGGCAATTTGCCCTAG
CATCTGCTCCGTACATTAGGAACCGGCGGATGCTTCGCCCTCGATCAGGTTGCGGTAGCGCATGACTAGG
ATCGGGCCAGCCTGCCCCGCCTCCTCCTTCAAATCGTACTCCGGCAGGTCATTTGACCCGATCAGCTTGC
GCACGGTGAAACAGAACTTCTTGAACTCTCCGGCGCTGCCACTGCGTTCGTAGATCGTCTTGAACAACCA
TCTGGCTTCTGCCTTGCCTGCGGCGCGGCGTGCCAGGCGGTAGAGAAAACGGCCGATGCCGGGATCGATC
AAAAAGTAATCGGGGTGAACCGTCAGCACGTCCGGGTTCTTGCCTTCTGTGATCTCGCGGTACATCCAAT
CAGCTAGCTCGATCTCGATGTACTCCGGCCGCCCGGTTTCGCTCTTTACGATCTTGTAGCGGCTAATCAA
GGCTTCACCCTCGGATACCGTCACCAGGCGGCCGTTCTTGGCCTTCTTCGTACGCTGCATGGCAACGTGC
GTGGTGTTTAACCGAATGCAGGTTTCTACCAGGTCGTCTTTCTGCTTTCCGCCATCGGCTCGCCGGCAGA
ACTTGAGTACGTCCGCAACGTGTGGACGGAACACGCGGCCGGGCTTGTCTCCCTTCCCTTCCCGGTATCG
GTTCATGGATTCGGTTAGATGGGAAACCGCCATCAGTACCAGGTCGTAATCCCACACACTGGCCATGCCG
GCCGGCCCTGCGGAAACCTCTACGTGCCCGTCTGGAAGCTCGTAGCGGATCACCTCGCCAGCTCGTCGGT
CACGCTTCGACAGACGGAAAACGGCCACGTCCATGATGCTGCGACTATCGCGGGTGCCCACGTCATAGAG
CATCGGAACGAAAAAATCTGGTTGCTCGTCGCCCTTGGGCGGCTTCCTAATCGACGACGCACCGGCTGCC
GGCGGTTGCCGGGATTCTTTGCGGATTCGATCAGCGGCCGCTTGCCACGATTCACCGGGGCGTGCTTCTG
CCTCGATGCGTTGCCGCTGGGCGGCCTGCGCGGCCTTCAACTTCTCCACCAGGTCATCACCCAGCGCCGC
GCCGATTTGTACCGGGCCGGATGGTTTGCGACCGCTCACGCCGATTCCTCGGGCTTGGGGGTTCCAGTGC
CATTGCAGGGCCGGCAGACAACCCAGCCGCTTACGCCTGGCCAACCGCCCGTTCCTCCACACATGGGGCA
TTCCACGGCGTCGGTGCCTGGTTGTTCTTGATTTTCCATGCCGCCTCCTTTAGCCGCTAAAATTCATCTA
CTCATTTATTCATTTGCTCATTTACTCTGGTAGCTGCGCGATGTATTCAGATAGCAGCTCGGTAATGGTC
TTGCCTTGGCGTACCGCGTACATCTTCAGCTTGGTGTGATCCTCCGCCGGCAACTGAAAGTTGACCCGCT
TCATGGCTGGCGTGTCTGCCAGGCTGGCCAACGTTGCAGCCTTGCTGCTGCGTGCGCTCGGACGGCCGGC
ACTTAGCGTGTTTGTGCTTTTGCTCATTTTCTCTTTACCTCATTAACTCAAATGAGTTTTGATTTAATTT
CAGCGGCCAGCGCCTGGACCTCGCGGGCAGCGTCGCCCTCGGGTTCTGATTCAAGAACGGTTGTGCCGGC
GGCGGCAGTGCCTGGGTAGCTCACGCGCTGCGTGATACGGGACTCAAGAATGGGCAGCTCGTACCCGGCC
AGCGCCTCGGCAACCTCACCGCCGATGCGCGTGCCTTTGATCGCCCGCGACACGACAAAGGCCGCTTGTA
GCCTTCCATCCGTGACCTCAATGCGCTGCTTAACCAGCTCCACCAGGTCGGCGGTGGCCCATATGTCGTA
AGGGCTTGGCTGCACCGGAATCAGCACGAAGTCGGCTGCCTTGATCGCGGACACAGCCAAGTCCGCCGCC
TGGGGCGCTCCGTCGATCACTACGAAGTCGCGCCGGCCGATGGCCTTCACGTCGCGGTCAATCGTCGGGC
GGTCGATGCCGACAACGGTTAGCGGTTGATCTTCCCGCACGGCCGCCCAATCGCGGGCACTGCCCTGGGG
ATCGGAATCGACTAACAGAACATCGGCCCCGGCGAGTTGCAGGGCGCGGGCTAGATGGGTTGCGATGGTC
GTCTTGCCTGACCCGCCTTTCTGGTTAAGTACAGCGATAACCTTCATGCGTTCCCCTTGCGTATTTGTTT
ATTTACTCATCGCATCATATACGCAGCGACCGCATGACGCAAGCTGTTTTACTCAAATACACATCACCTT
TTTAGACGGCGGCGCTCGGTTTCTTCAGCGGCCAAGCTGGCCGGCCAGGCCGCCAGCTTGGCATCAGACA
AACCGGCCAGGATTTCATGCAGCCGCACGGCTGATGGGCTGCCTGTATCGAGTGGTGATTTTGTGCCGAG
CTGCCGGTCGGGGAGCTGTTGGCTGGCTGGTGGCAGGATATATTGTGGTGTAAACAAATTGACGCTTAGA
CAACTTAATAACACATTGCGGACGTTTTTAATGTACTGGGGTGGATGCAGTGGGCCCCACTCTGTGTGCC
GAATTCGGATCCGGAGAGCGGAGAATTAAGGGAGTCACGTTATGACCCCCGCCGATGACGCGGGACAAGC
CGTTTTACGTTTGGAACTGACAGAACCGCAACGTTGAAGGAGCCACTCAGCCGCGGGTTTCTGGAGTTTA
ATGAGCTAAGCACATACGTCAGAAACCATTATTGCGCGTTCAAAAGTCGCCTAAGGTCACTATCAGCTAG
CAAATATTTCTTGTCAAAAATGCTCCACTGACGTTCCATAAATTCCCCTCGGTATCCAATTAGAGTCTCA
TATTCACTCTCAATCCAAATAATCTGCACCGGATCTGGATCGTTTCGCATGATTGAACAAGATGGATTGC
ACGCAGGTTCTCCGGCCGCTTGGGTGGAGAGGCTATTCGGCTATGACTGGGCACAACAGACAATCGGCTG
CTCTGATGCCGCCGTGTTCCGGCTGTCAGCGCAGGGGCGCCCGGTTCTTTTTGTCAAGACCGACCTGTCC
GGTGCCCTGAATGAACTCCAGGACGAGGCAGCGCGGCTATCGTGGCTGGCCACGACGGGCGTTCCTTGCG
CAGCTGTGCTCGACGTTGTCACTGAAGCGGGAAGGGACTGGCTGCTATTGGGCGAAGTGCCGGGGCAGGA
TCTCCTGTCATCTCACCTTGCTCCTGCCGAGAAAGTATCCATCATGGCTGATGCAATGCGGCGGCTGCAT
ACGCTTGATCCGGCTACCTGCCCATTCGACCACCAAGCGAAACATCGCATCGAGCGAGCACGTACTCGGA
TGGAAGCCGGTCTTGTCGATCAGGATGATCTGGACGAAGAGCATCAGGGGCTCGCGCCAGCCGAACTGTT
CGCCAGGCTCAAGGCGCGTATGCCCGACGGCGAGGATCTCGTCGTGACTCATGGCGATGCCTGCTTGCCG
AATATCATGGTGGAAAATGGCCGCTTTTCTGGATTCATCGACTGTGGCCGGCTGGGTGTGGCGGACCGCT
ATCAGGACATAGCGTTGGCTACCCGTGATATTGCTGAAGAGCTTGGCGGCGAATGGGCTGACCGCTTCCT
CGTGCTTTACGGTATCGCCGCTCCCGATTCGCAGCGCATCGCCTTCTATCGCCTTCTTGACGAGTTCTTC
TGAGCGGGTCTGGATCTAGAGTCAAGCAGATCGTTCAAACATTTGGCAATAAAGTTTCTTAAGATTGAAT
CCTGTTGCCGGTCTTGCGATGATTATCATATAATTTCTGTTGAATTACGTTAAGCATGTAATAATTAACA
TGTAATGCATGACGTTATTTATGAGATGGGTTTTTATGATTAGAGTCCCGCAATTATACATTTAATACGC
GATAGAAAACAAAATATAGCGCGCAAACTAGGATAAATTATCGCGCGCGGTGTCATCTATGTTACTAGAT
CGACGCTGCAAGAATTCAAGCTTGGAGGAATTCCAATCCCACAAAAATCTGAGCTTAACAGCACAGTTGC
TCCTCTCAGAGCAGAATCGGGTATTCAACACCCTCATATCAACTACTACGTTGTGTATAACGGTCCACAT
GCCGGTATATACGATGACTGGGGTTGTACAAAGGCGGCAACAAACGGCGTTCCCGGAGTTGCACACAAGA
AATTTGCCACTATTACAGAGGCAAGAGCAGCAGCTGACGCGTACACAACAAGTCAGCAAACAGACAGGTT
GAACTTCATCCCCAAAGGAGAAGCTCAACTCAAGCCCAAGAGCTTTGCTAAGGCCCTAACAAGCCCACCA
AAGCAAAAAGCCCACTGGCTCACGCTAGGAACCAAAAGGCCCAGCAGTGATCCAGCCCCAAAAGAGATCT
CCTTTGCCCCGGAGATTACAATGGACGATTTCCTCTATCTTTACGATCTAGGAAGGAAGTTCGAAGGTGA
AGGTGACGACACTATGTTCACCACTGATAATGAGAAGGTTAGCCTCTTCAATTTCAGAAAGAATGCTGAC
CCACAGATGGTTAGAGAGGCCTACGCAGCAAGTCTCATCAAGACGATCTACCCGAGTAACAATCTCCAGG
AGATCAAATACCTTCCCAAGAAGGTTAAAGATGCAGTCAAAAGATTCAGGACTAATTGCATCAAGAACAC
AGAGAAAGACATATTTCTCAAGATCAGAAGTACTATTCCAGTATGGACGATTCAAGGCTTGCTTCATAAA
CCAAGGCAAGTAATAGAGATTGGAGTCTCTAAAAAGGTAGTTCCTACTGAATCTAAGGCCATGCATGGAG
TCTAAGATTCAAATCGAGGATCTAACAGAACTCGCCGTCAAGACTGGCGAACAGTTCATACAGAGTCTTT
TACGACTCAATGACAAGAAGAAAATCTTCGTCAACATGGTGGAGCACGACACTCTGGTCTACTCCAAAAA
TGTCAAAGATACAGTCTCAGAAGATCAAAGGGCTATTGAGACTTTTCAACAAAGGATAATTTCGGGAAAC
CTCCTCGGATTCCATTGCCCAGCTATCTGTCACTTCATCGAAAGGACAGTAGAAAAGGAAGGTGGCTCCT
ACAAATGCCATCATTGCGATAAAGGAAAGGCTATCATTCAAGATCTCTCTGCCGACAGTGGTCCCAAAGA
TGGACCCCCACCCACGAGGAGCATCGTGGAAAAAGAAGAGGTTCCAACCACGTCTACAAAGCAAGTGGAT
TGATGTGACATCTCCACTGACGTAAGGGATGACGCACAATCCCACTATCCTTCGCAAGACCCTTCCTCTA
TATAAGGAAGTTCATTTCATTTGGAGAGGACACGCTCGAGTATAAGAGCTCATTTTTACAACAATTACCA
ACAACAACAAACAACAAACAACATTACAATTACATTTACAATTATCGATACAATGGTTAGCAAAGGTGAA
GAACTGTTCACCGGTGTTGTGCCGATCCTGGTTGAACTGGACGGTGACGTTAACGGTCACAAATTCTCTG
TTTCCGGTGAAGGTGAAGGTGACGCTACCTACGGTAAACTGACCCTGAAATTCATCTCTACCACCGGTAA
ACTGCCGGTTCCGTGGCCGACCCTGGTGACCACCCTGACCTACGGTGTTCAGTGCTTCTCCCGTTACCCG
GACCACATGAAACAGCACGATTTCTTCAAATCCGCGATGCCGGAAGGTTACGTGCAGGAACGTACCATCT
TCTTCAAAGATGACGGTAACTACAAAACCCGTGCTGAAGTTAAATTCGAAGGTGACACCCTGGTTAACCG
TATTGAACTGAAAGGCATCGACTTCAAAGAAGATGGTAACATCCTGGGTCACAAACTGGAATACAACTAC
AACTGTCACAACGTTTACATCATGGCGGATAAACAGAAAAACGGTATCAAAGTTAACTTCAAAATCCGTC
ACAACATCGAAGATGGTTCTGTTCAGCTGGCTGATCACTACCAGCAGAACACCCCGATCGGTGACGGTCC
GGTTCTGCTGCCGGACAACCACTACCTGTCTACCTGCTCCGCGCTGAGCAAAGACCCGAACGAAAAACGT
GACCACATGGTTCTGCTGGAATTCGTTACCGCGGCGGGTATCACCCTGGGCATGGATGAACTGTACAAAA
CCTCCGGCGGTTCTGGTGGCGGTGGCTCTGGTGGTGGTGGTTCTGGTGGTGGCGGCTCTGGTGGTGGTGG
TTCTGGTGGCGGTGGTTCTGGCGGCGAATTCGACATCAGCGAATTCTACAAACTGGCTCCGGTTGACAAA
AAAGGTCAGCCGTTCCCGTTCGACCAGCTGAAAGGTAAAGTGGTGCTGATCGTTAACGTTGCATCTAAAT
GCGGTTTCACCCCGCAGTACAAAGAACTGGAAGCGCTGTATAAACGTTACAAAGATGAAGGTTTCACTAT
CATCGGCTTCCCGTGTAACCAGTTCGGTCACCAGGAACCGGGCTCTGATGAAGAAATCGCCCAGTTCTGC
CAACTGAACTATGGCGTGACTTTCCCGATCATGAAAAAGATCGACGTTAACGGTGGTAACGAAGATCCGG
TTTATAAATTCCTGAAGAGCCAAAAATCCGGTATGTTGGGCTTGAGAGGTATCAAATGGAACTTCGAAAA
ATTCCTGGTTGACAAAAAAGGTAAAGTTTACGAACGTTATAGCTCTCTGACCAAACCGTCCTCTCTGTCT
GAAACCATCGAAGAACTGCTGAAAGAAGTTTAAGCTTGTCCTGCTTTAATGAGATATGCGAGAAGCCTAT
GATCGCATGATATTTGCTTTCAATTCTGTTGTGCACGTTGTAAAAAACCTGAGCATGTGTAGCTCAGATC
CTTACCGCCGGTTTCGGTTCATTCTAATGAATATATCACCCGTTACTATCGTATTTTTATGAATAATATT
CTCCGTTCAATTTACTGATTGTACCCTACTACTTATATGTACAATATTAAAATGAAAACAATATATTGTG
CTGAATAGGTTTATAGCGACATCTATGATAGAGCGCCACAATAACAAACAATTGCGTTTTATTATTACAA
ATCCAATTTTAAAAAAAGCGGCAGAACCGGTCAAACCTAAAAGACTGATTACATAAATCTTATTCAAATT
TCAAAAGTGCCCCAGGGGCTAGTATCTACGACACACCGAGCGGCGAACTAATAACGCTCACTGAAGGGAA
CTCCGGTTCCCCGCCGGCGCGCATGGGTGAGATTCCTTGAAGTTGAGTATTGGCCGTCCGCTCTACCGAA
AGTTACGGGCACCATTCAACCCGGTCCAGCACGGCGGCCGGGTAACCGACTTGCTGCCCCGAGAATTATG
CAGCATTTTTTTGGTGTATGTGGGCCCCAAATGAAGTGCAGGTCAAACCTTGACAGTGACGAC
